>Addgene plasmid #79416 | pcDNA3/mArf3(T31N)-HA | addgene full sequence | sequence record 176224 | Addgene NGS Result
CTTCCCTTCCTTTCTCGCCACGTTC
[91 nt withheld, positions 26-116]
A
[49 nt withheld, positions 118-166]
CCTTTGACGTTGGAGTCCACGTTCTTT
[37 nt withheld, positions 194-230]
ACCCTATCTCGGTCTATTCTTTTGATTTATAAGGGATTTTGCCGATTTCGGCCTATTGGTTAAAAAATGA
GCTGATTTAACAAAAATTTAACGCGAATTAATTCTGTGGAATGTGTGTCAGTTAGGGTGTGGAAAGTCCC
CAGGCTCCCCAGCAGGCAGAAGTATGCAAAGCATGCATCTCAATTAGTCAGCAACCAGGTGTGGAAAGTC
CCCAGGCTCCCCAGCAGGCAGAAGTATGCAAAGCATGCATCTCAATTAGTCAGCAACCATAGTCCCGCCC
CTAACTCCGCCCATCCCGCCCCTAACTCCGCCCAGTTCCGCCCATTCTCCGCCCCATGGCTGACTAATTT
TTTTTATTTATGCAGAGGCCGAGGCCGCCTCTGCCTCTGAGCTATTCCAGAAGTAGTGAGGAGGCTTTTT
TGGAGGCCTAGGCTTTTGCAAAAAGCTCCCGGGAGCTTGTATATCCATTTTCGGATCTGATCAAGAGACA
GGATGAGGATCGTTTCGCATGATTGAACAAGATGGATTGCACGCAGGTTCTCCGGCCGCTTGGGTGGAGA
GGCTATTCGGCTATGACTGGGCACAACAGACAATCGGCTGCTCTGATGCCGCCGTGTTCCGGCTGTCAGC
GCAGGGGCGCCCGGTTCTTTTTGTCAAGACCGACCTGTCCGGTGCCCTGAATGAACTGCAGGACGAGGCA
GCGCGGCTATCGTGGCTGGCCACGACGGGCGTTCCTTGCGCAGCTGTGCTCGACGTTGTCACTGAAGCGG
GAAGGGACTGGCTGCTATTGGGCGAAGTGCCGGGGCAGGATCTCCTGTCATCTCACCTTGCTCCTGCCGA
GAAAGTATCCATCATGGCTGATGCAATGCGGCGGCTGCATACGCTTGATCCGGCTACCTGCCCATTCGAC
CACCAAGCGAAACATCGCATCGAGCGAGCACGTACTCGGATGGAAGCCGGTCTTGTCGATCAGGATGATC
TGGACGAAGAGCATCAGGGGCTCGCGCCAGCCGAACTGTTCGCCAGGCTCAAGGCGCGCATGCCCGACGG
CGAGGATCTCGTCGTGACCCATGGCGATGCCTGCTTGCCGAATATCATGGTGGAAAATGGCCGCTTTTCT
GGATTCATCGACTGTGGCCGGCTGGGTGTGGCGGACCGCTATCAGGACATAGCGTTGGCTACCCGTGATA
TTGCTGAAGAGCTTGGCGGCGAATGGGCTGACCGCTTCCTCGTGCTTTACGGTATCGCCGCTCCCGATTC
GCAGCGCATCGCCTTCTATCGCCTTCTTGACGAGTTCTTCTGAGCGGGACTCTGGGGTTCGAAATGACCG
ACCAAGCGACGCCCAACCTGCCATCACGAGATTTCGATTCCACCGCCGCCTTCTATGAAAGGTTGGGCTT
CGGAATCGTTTTCCGGGACGCCGGCTGGATGATCCTCCAGCGCGGGGATCTCATGCTGGAGTTCTTCGCC
CACCCCAACTTGTTTATTGCAGCTTATAATGGTTACAAATAAAGCAATAGCATCACAAATTTCACAAATA
AAGCATTTTTTTCACTGCATTCTAGTTGTGGTTTGTCCAAACTCATCAATGTATCTTATCATGTCTGTAT
ACCGTCGACCTCTAGCTAGAGCTTGGCGTAATCATGGTCATAGCTGTTTCCTGTGTGAAATTGTTATCCG
CTCACAATTCCACACAACATACGAGCCGGAAGCATAAAGTGTAAAGCCTGGGGTGCCTAATGAGTGAGCT
AACTCACATTAATTGCGTTGCGCTCACTGCCCGCTTTCCAGTCGGGAAACCTGTCGTGCCAGCTGCATTA
ATGAATCGGCCAACGCGCGGGGAGAGGCGGTTTGCGTATTGGGCGCTCTTCCGCTTCCTCGCTCACTGAC
TCGCTGCGCTCGGTCGTTCGGCTGCGGCGAGCGGTATCAGCTCACTCAAAGGCGGTAATACGGTTATCCA
CAGAATCAGGGGATAACGCAGGAAAGAACATGTGAGCAAAAGGCCAGCAAAAGGCCAGGAACCGTAAAAA
GGCCGCGTTGCTGGCGTTTTTCCATAGGCTCCGCCCCCCTGACGAGCATCACAAAAATCGACGCTCAAGT
CAGAGGTGGCGAAACCCGACAGGACTATAAAGATACCAGGCGTTTCCCCCTGGAAGCTCCCTCGTGCGCT
CTCCTGTTCCGACCCTGCCGCTTACCGGATACCTGTCCGCCTTTCTCCCTTCGGGAAGCGTGGCGCTTTC
TCATAGCTCACGCTGTAGGTATCTCAGTTCGGTGTAGGTCGTTCGCTCCAAGCTGGGCTGTGTGCACGAA
CCCCCCGTTCAGCCCGACCGCTGCGCCTTATCCGGTAACTATCGTCTTGAGTCCAACCCGGTAAGACACG
ACTTATCGCCACTGGCAGCAGCCACTGGTAACAGGATTAGCAGAGCGAGGTATGTAGGCGGTGCTACAGA
GTTCTTGAAGTGGTGGCCTAACTACGGCTACACTAGAAGAACAGTATTTGGTATCTGCGCTCTGCTGAAG
CCAGTTACCTTCGGAAAAAGAGTTGGTAGCTCTTGATCCGGCAAACAAACCACCGCTGGTAGCGGTGGTT
TTTTTGTTTGCAAGCAGCAGATTACGCGCAGAAAAAAAGGATCTCAAGAAGATCCTTTGATCTTTTCTAC
GGGGTCTGACGCTCAGTGGAACGAAAACTCACGTTAAGGGATTTTGGTCATGAGATTATCAAAAAGGATC
TTCACCTAGATCCTTTTAAATTAAAAATGAAGTTTTAAATCAATCTAAAGTATATATGAGTAAACTTGGT
CTGACAGTTACCAATGCTTAATCAGTGAGGCACCTATCTCAGCGATCTGTCTATTTCGTTCATCCATAGT
TGCCTGACTCCCCGTCGTGTAGATAACTACGATACGGGAGGGCTTACCATCTGGCCCCAGTGCTGCAATG
ATACCGCGAGACCCACGCTCACCGGCTCCAGATTTATCAGCAATAAACCAGCCAGCCGGAAGGGCCGAGC
GCAGAAGTGGTCCTGCAACTTTATCCGCCTCCATCCAGTCTATTAATTGTTGCCGGGAAGCTAGAGTAAG
TAGTTCGCCAGTTAATAGTTTGCGCAACGTTGTTGCCATTGCTACAGGCATCGTGGTGTCACGCTCGTCG
TTTGGTATGGCTTCATTCAGCTCCGGTTCCCAACGATCAAGGCGAGTTACATGATCCCCCATGTTGTGCA
AAAAAGCGGTTAGCTCCTTCGGTCCTCCGATCGTTGTCAGAAGTAAGTTGGCCGCAGTGTTATCACTCAT
GGTTATGGCAGCACTGCATAATTCTCTTACTGTCATGCCATCCGTAAGATGCTTTTCTGTGACTGGTGAG
TACTCAACCAAGTCATTCTGAGAATAGTGTATGCGGCGACCGAGTTGCTCTTGCCCGGCGTCAATACGGG
ATAATACCGCGCCACATAGCAGAACTTTAAAAGTGCTCATCATTGGAAAACGTTCTTCGGGGCGAAAACT
CTCAAGGATCTTACCGCTGTTGAGATCCAGTTCGATGTAACCCACTCGTGCACCCAACTGATCTTCAGCA
TCTTTTACTTTCACCAGCGTTTCTGGGTGAGCAAAAACAGGAAGGCAAAATGCCGCAAAAAAGGGAATAA
GGGCGACACGGAAATGTTGAATACTCATACTCTTCCTTTTTCAATATTATTGAAGCATTTATCAGGGTTA
TTGTCTCATGAGCGGATACATATTTGAATGTATTTAGAAAAATAAACAAATAGGGGTTCCGCGCACATTT
CCCCGAAAAGTGCCACCTGACGTCGACGGATCGGGAGATCTCCCGATCCCCTATGGTGCACTCTCAGTAC
AATCTGCTCTGATGCCGCATAGTTAAGCCAGTATCTGCTCCCTGCTTGTGTGTTGGAGGTCGCTGAGTAG
TGCGCGAGCAAAATTTAAGCTACAACAAGGCAAGGCTTGACCGACAATTGCATGAAGAATCTGCTTAGGG
TTAGGCGTTTTGCGCTGCTTCGCGATGTACGGGCCAGATATACGCGTTGACATTGATTATTGACTAGTTA
TTAATAGTAATCAATTACGGGGTCATTAGTTCATAGCCCATATATGGAGTTCCGCGTTACATAACTTACG
GTAAATGGCCCGCCTGGCTGACCGCCCAACGACCCCCGCCCATTGACGTCAATAATGACGTATGTTCCCA
TAGTAACGCCAATAGGGACTTTCCATTGACGTCAATGGGTGGAGTATTTACGGTAAACTGCCCACTTGGC
AGTACATCAAGTGTATCATATGCCAAGTACGCCCCCTATTGACGTCAATGACGGTAAATGGCCCGCCTGG
CATTATGCCCAGTACATGACCTTATGGGACTTTCCTACTTGGCAGTACATCTACGTATTAGTCATCGCTA
TTACCATGGTGATGCGGTTTTGGCAGTACATCAATGGGCGTGGATAGCGGTTTGACTCACGGGGATTTCC
AAGTCTCCACCCCATTGACGTCAATGGGAGTTTGTTTTGGCACCAAAATCAACGGGACTTTCCAAAATGT
CGTAACAACTCCGCCCCATTGACGCAAATGGGCGGTAGGCGTGTACGGTGGGAGGTCTATATAAGCAGAG
CTCTCTGGCTAACTAGAGAACCCACTGCTTACTGGCTTATCGAAATTAATACGACTCACTATAGGGAGAC
CCAAGCTTGGTACCGAGCTCGGATCCGCCACCATGGGCAATATCTTTGGAAACCTTCTGAAGAGCCTAAT
CGGCAAGAAGGAGATGCGCATCCTGATGGTTGGCTTGGATGCTGCCGGCAAGAACACCATCCTCTACAAA
CTGAAACTCGGGGAGATTGTCACCACCATCCCGACCATTGGGTTTAATGTGGAGACAGTGGAATATAAGA
ATATCAGCTTCACAGTCTGGGACGTAGGTGGCCAGGACAAGATTCGGCCCCTCTGGAGACACTACTTCCA
GAACACCCAAGGCTTGATATTTGTGGTTGACAGCAATGATCGGGAGCGAGTGAACGAGGCCCGGGAAGAG
CTGATGAGGATGCTGGCGGAGGATGAGCTCCGGGATGCTGTGCTCCTTGTGTTTGCAAACAAACAGGATT
TGCCGAATGCTATGAATGCTGCTGAGATCACAGACAAGCTGGGGCTGCACTCCCTGCGTCACCGCAATTG
GTACATTCAGGCCACCTGTGCTACCAGCGGGGACGGGCTGTATGAAGGCTTGGACTGGCTGGCCAATCAG
CTCAAAAACAAGAAGCTCGAGTATCCATACGATGTACCAGACTACGCAGAGATCCACTAGTTCTAGAGGG
CCCTATTCTATAGTGTCACCTAAATGCTAGAGCTCGCTGATCAGCCTCGACTGTGCCTTCTAGTTGCCAG
CCATCTGTTGTTTGCCCCTCCCCCGTGCCTTCCTTGACCCTGGAAGGTGCCACTCCCACTGTCCTTTCCT
AATAAAATGAGGAAATTGCATCGCATTGTCTGAGTAGGTGTCATTCTATTCTGGGGGGTGGGGTGGGGCA
GGACAGCAAGGGGGAGGATTGGGAAGACAATAGCAGGCATGCTGGGGATGCGGTGGGCTCTATGGCTTCT
GAGGCGGAAAGAACCAGCTGGGGCTCTAGGGGGTATCCCC
[100 nt withheld, positions 5871-5970]
Features (pLannotate 1.2.2; 22 found; start..end, strand, type, name):
    343..672     +  promoter       SV40 promoter: SV40 enhancer and early promoter
    739..1530    +  CDS            neo: KKA2_KLEPN - Also known as kan, nptII. Experimental evidence at protein level: Swiss-Prot protein existence level 1. Resistance to kanamycin, neomycin, paromomycin, ribostamycin, butirosin and gentamicin B. From Klebsiella pneumoniae.
   1554..1712    +  CDS            ble (fragment): BLE_KLEPN - Experimental evidence at protein level: Swiss-Prot protein existence level 1. Binding protein with a strong affinity to the bleomycin family of antibiotics. Binds to CL990; an antimitotic-antibiotic compound. From Klebsiella pneumoniae.
   1707..1828    +  polyA_signal   SV40 poly(A) signal: SV40 polyadenylation signal
   1901..1917    -  protein_bind   lac operator: The lac repressor binds to the lac operator to inhibit transcription in E. coli. This inhibition can be relieved by adding lactose or isopropyl-β-D-thiogalactopyranoside (IPTG). lac repressor encoded by lacI
   1925..1955    -  promoter       lac promoter: promoter for the E. coli lac operon
   1970..1991    -  protein_bind   CAP binding site: CAP binding activates transcription in the presence of cAMP. E. coli catabolite activator protein
   2004..2096    -  CDS            lacI (fragment): lac repressor; lacI; The lac repressor binds to the lac operator to inhibit transcription in E. coli. This inhibition can be relieved by adding lactose or isopropyl-β-D-thiogalactopyranoside (IPTG).
   2279..2867    -  rep_origin     ori: high-copy-number ColE1/pMB1/pBR322/pUC origin of replication
   3038..3898    -  CDS            AmpR: β-lactamase; bla; confers resistance to ampicillin, carbenicillin, and related antibiotics
   3899..4003    -  promoter       AmpR promoter: bla
   4062..4114    -  misc_feature   bom (fragment): basis of mobility region from pBR322
   4269..4648    +  enhancer       CMV enhancer: human cytomegalovirus immediate early enhancer
   4649..4852    +  promoter       CMV promoter: human cytomegalovirus (CMV) immediate early promoter
   4848..4881    +  LTR            5' LTR (truncated) (fragment): truncated 5' long terminal repeat (LTR) from HIV-1
   4897..4915    +  promoter       T7 promoter: promoter for bacteriophage T7 RNA polymerase
   4953..5495    +  CDS            ARF3: ARF3_HUMAN - Experimental evidence at protein level: Swiss-Prot protein existence level 1. GTP-binding protein that functions as an allosteric activator of the cholera toxin catalytic subunit, an ADP-ribosyltransferase. Involved in protein trafficking; may modulate vesicle budding and uncoating within the Golgi apparatus. From Homo sapiens (Human).
   5531..5548    -  misc_feature   MCS (fragment): pBluescript multiple cloning site
   5557..5575    -  promoter       SP6 promoter: promoter for bacteriophage SP6 RNA polymerase
   5601..5825    +  polyA_signal   bGH poly(A) signal: bovine growth hormone polyadenylation signal
   5829..5850    +  promoter       SV40 promoter (fragment): SV40 enhancer and early promoter
   5871..329     +  rep_origin     f1 ori (across the origin) (sequence partly withheld): f1 bacteriophage origin of replication; arrow indicates direction of (+) strand synthesis
