[The description below was written by a language model from this plasmid's Addgene catalogue record and pLannotate feature annotations shown in this document.]
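Description:
pcDNA3/mArf3(T31N)-HA is a mammalian expression plasmid built on the Invitrogen pcDNA3 backbone, about 6 kb in the sequenced record. It is propagated in E. coli through a high-copy ColE1/pUC-type origin with ampicillin selection from the β-lactamase gene, and it also carries an f1 phage origin. For selection in mammalian cells, an SV40 enhancer/early promoter drives the neomycin phosphotransferase gene, terminated by an SV40 polyadenylation signal, which allows G418 selection of stable transfectants.

The payload is the mouse Arf3 coding sequence carrying a threonine-to-asparagine substitution at residue 31, fused at its C terminus to an HA epitope tag supplied by the backbone. The automated annotation labels the open reading frame by its match to human ARF3, reflecting the close conservation of this small GTPase, and it does not separately annotate the HA tag, although a short unannotated stretch follows the ARF3 match where the tag would lie. Expression is driven by the human cytomegalovirus immediate-early enhancer and promoter and terminated by the bovine growth hormone polyadenylation signal. T7 and SP6 phage promoters flank the insert, as is standard for pcDNA3. A few small fragment hits (HIV-1 LTR, lacI, ble, bom) appear to be incidental backbone similarities rather than functional elements.

In Arf-family GTPases, the T31N change is generally used as a GDP-locked, dominant-negative form, though the record itself states only the mutation. The associated publication concerns the requirement for ARF1 and ARF3 in recycling endosome integrity and the recycling pathway, so the construct suits membrane trafficking studies in which the HA tag permits detection of the mutant protein.
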