Addgene plasmid #79416: pcDNA3/mArf3(T31N)-HA
Purpose: Expresses C-terminally HA-tagged Arf3(T31N) in mammalian cells
Depositing lab: Kazuhisa Nakayama. Depositing organization: Kyoto University, Graduate School of Pharmaceutical Sciences. Publication: ARF1 and ARF3 are required for the integrity of recycling endosomes and the recycling pathway. Kondo Y, Hanai A, Nakai W, Katoh Y, Nakayama K, Shin HW. Cell Struct Funct. 2012;37(2):141-54. Epub 2012 Sep 5. DN/JST.JSTAGE/csf/12015 PubMed 22971977.
Backbone
  Vector backbone: pcDNA3
  Backbone manufacturer: Invitrogen
  Vector type: Mammalian Expression
  Selectable markers: Neomycin (select with G418)
Growth in bacteria
  Bacterial resistance: Ampicillin, 100 μg/mL
  Growth temperature: 37°C
  Growth strain: DH5alpha
  Copy number: Unknown
Gene/Insert
  Gene/Insert name: Arf3
  Species: M. musculus (mouse)
  Mutation: changed Threonine 31 to Asparagine
  Entrez Gene: Arf3 (a.k.a. 5430400P17Rik, AI854770)
  Tag / fusion protein: HA (C terminal on backbone)
Terms and licenses: Academic/Nonprofit Terms; Industry Terms: Not Available to Industry
How to cite: pcDNA3/mArf3(T31N)-HA was a gift from Kazuhisa Nakayama (Addgene plasmid # 79416 ; http://n2t.net/addgene:79416 ; RRID:Addgene_79416)
